Addgene plasmid #99075: pRRG128-activin
Purpose: dsRNA and riboprobe synthesis for Schmidtea mediterranea Activin (also known as activin 2)
Depositing lab: Phillip Newmark. Depositing organization: University of Illinois at Urbana-Champaign. Publication: Follistatin antagonizes activin signaling and acts with notum to direct planarian head regeneration. Roberts-Galbraith RH, Newmark PA. Proc Natl Acad Sci U S A. 2013 Jan 22;110(4):1363-8. doi: 10.1073/pnas.1214053110. Epub 2013 Jan 7. PubMed 23297191.
Backbone
  Vector backbone: pJC53.2
  Backbone manufacturer: Phillip Newmark (Addgene plasmid # 26536)
  Backbone size w/o insert (bp): 3240
  Vector type: T/A Cloning Vector for dsRNA generation and the generation of sense and anti-sense probes
Growth in bacteria
  Bacterial resistance: Ampicillin and Kanamycin, 100 & 50 μg/mL
  Growth temperature: 37°C
  Growth strain: DH5alpha
  Copy number: High Copy
Gene/Insert
  Gene/Insert name: Activin (also known as activin 2) in situ probe (alt names: KC161223.1 (Genbank); dd_Smed_v6_3324_0_1)
  Species: Schmidtea mediterranea
  Insert size (bp): 494
  Cloning method: Restriction Enzyme; 5′ cloning site Eam1105I (destroyed during cloning); 3′ cloning site Eam1105I (destroyed during cloning)
  Sequencing primers: 5′ T3; 3′ Sp6
Terms and licenses: Academic/Nonprofit Terms; Industry Terms: Not Available to Industry
Depositor comments: Cloning primers: F-GGCCTTTGAAAGAACAGTGG, R-CTTCCTCGAGCGAAATTCAG
How to cite: pRRG128-activin was a gift from Phillip Newmark (Addgene plasmid # 99075 ; http://n2t.net/addgene:99075 ; RRID:Addgene_99075)
