[The description below was written by a language model from this plasmid's Addgene catalogue record and pLannotate feature annotations shown in this document.]
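Description:
pRRG128-activin is a small, high-copy bacterial plasmid built on pJC53.2, a T/A cloning vector designed for in vitro production of double-stranded RNA and of sense or antisense riboprobes. It carries a 494 bp fragment of the Schmidtea mediterranea (planarian) gene Activin, also known as activin 2. The fragment was inserted at Eam1105I-generated sites that were destroyed during cloning. The sequenced construct is about 3.7 kb, consistent with a 3,240 bp backbone plus the insert. It replicates in E. coli from a ColE1/pUC-type origin and is selected with both ampicillin (β-lactamase) and kanamycin (neo/nptII). The annotated fragments of an M13/f1 origin and of Tn5 transposase appear to be backbone remnants adjacent to the kanamycin marker, not functional elements.

The working part of the plasmid is the set of phage promoters around the insert, which lies in the unannotated interval between them. On one side sit a T7 promoter followed by an SP6 promoter, and on the other a T3 promoter backed by a second T7 promoter. All of them point inward toward the cloned fragment, and T7 terminators sit outside each T7 promoter. The two convergent T7 promoters allow both strands to be transcribed with a single polymerase, yielding complementary RNAs that anneal to form dsRNA for RNA interference. SP6 or T3 polymerase transcribes only one strand, giving strand-specific probes for in situ hybridization. The record does not state the insert's orientation, so which of the two gives the antisense probe is not specified. The plasmid is intended for knockdown and expression-pattern analysis of activin in planarians, and the associated work concerns activin signaling in head regeneration.
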