Features (pLannotate 1.2.2; 12 found; start..end, strand, type, name):
     10..598     +  rep_origin     ori: high-copy-number ColE1/pMB1/pBR322/pUC origin of replication
    781..828     -  terminator     T7 terminator: transcription terminator for bacteriophage T7 RNA polymerase
    842..860     +  promoter       T7 promoter: promoter for bacteriophage T7 RNA polymerase
    864..882     +  promoter       SP6 promoter: promoter for bacteriophage SP6 RNA polymerase
   1395..1413    -  promoter       T3 promoter: promoter for bacteriophage T3 RNA polymerase
   1417..1435    -  promoter       T7 promoter: promoter for bacteriophage T7 RNA polymerase
   1449..1496    +  terminator     T7 terminator: transcription terminator for bacteriophage T7 RNA polymerase
   1503..1569    +  rep_origin     M13 ori (fragment): M13 bacteriophage origin of replication; arrow indicates direction of (+) strand synthesis
   1572..1871    +  CDS            tnpA (fragment): TN5P_ECOLX - Also known as tnp. Experimental evidence at protein level: Swiss-Prot protein existence level 1. Mediates transposition of transposon Tn5 by a 'cut and paste' mechanism. First, the monomeric transposase binds the 19 bp inverted DNA repeats flanking the transposon. Then, dimerization of the DNA- bound transposase creates a synaptic DNA complex. After nicking of the first DNA strand, excision of the transposon proceeds through a series of intermediates. The transposase then mediates the insertion of the transposon at a new site by strand transfer. The activity of the wild- type tran
   1903..2694    +  CDS            neo: KKA2_KLEPN - Also known as kan, nptII. Experimental evidence at protein level: Swiss-Prot protein existence level 1. Resistance to kanamycin, neomycin, paromomycin, ribostamycin, butirosin and gentamicin B. From Klebsiella pneumoniae.
   2698..2714    +  promoter       AmpR promoter (fragment): bla
   2715..3575    +  CDS            AmpR: β-lactamase; bla; confers resistance to ampicillin, carbenicillin, and related antibiotics
>Addgene plasmid #99075 | pRRG128-activin | addgene full sequence | sequence record 191873 | Addgene NGS Result
AGGATCTTCTTGAGATCCTTTTTTTCTGCGCGTAATCTGCTGCTTGCAAACAAAAAAACCACCGCTACCA
GCGGTGGTTTGTTTGCCGGATCAAGAGCTACCAACTCTTTTTCCGAAGGTAACTGGCTTCAGCAGAGCGC
AGATACCAAATACTGTTCTTCTAGTGTAGCCGTAGTTAGGCCACCACTTCAAGAACTCTGTAGCACCGCC
TACATACCTCGCTCTGCTAATCCTGTTACCAGTGGCTGCTGCCAGTGGCGATAAGTCGTGTCTTACCGGG
TTGGACTCAAGACGATAGTTACCGGATAAGGCGCAGCGGTCGGGCTGAACGGGGGGTTCGTGCACACAGC
CCAGCTTGGAGCGAACGACCTACACCGAACTGAGATACCTACAGCGTGAGCTATGAGAAAGCGCCACGCT
TCCCGAAGGGAGAAAGGCGGACAGGTATCCGGTAAGCGGCAGGGTCGGAACAGGAGAGCGCACGAGGGAG
CTTCCAGGGGGAAACGCCTGGTATCTTTATAGTCCTGTCGGGTTTCGCCACCTCTGACTTGAGCGTCGAT
TTTTGTGATGCTCGTCAGGGGGGCGGAGCCTATGGAAAAACGCCAGCAACGCGGCCTTTTTACGGTTCCT
GGCCTTTTGCTGGCCTTTTGCTCACATGTTCTTTCCTGCGTTATCCCCTGATTCTGTGGATAACCGTATT
ACCGCCTTTGAGTGAGCTGATACCGCTCGCCGCAGCCGAACGACCGAGCGCAGCGAGTCAGTGAGCGAGG
AAGCACGCGTCAAAAAACCCCTCAAGACCCGTTTAGAGGCCCCAAGGGGTTATGCTAGGCGCGCCGGATC
CTAATACGACTCACTATAGGGAGATTTAGGTGACACTATAGAAGTGACCTTCTTCCTCGAGCGAAATTCA
GAGCTCTAGCGTGGTTTGAAGAGAAAGTGAGATATGAATTGCAATCTCCTCTACAATAATTAATGGTAAA
GGTCGTTGGTGCAAATATGAATTGTGACCATCCTAATTCGTCTATGCCGACTTTTAGAGTTTGCGTACAA
CAGAAATATGTATTTGGAATACACGTATTGCCTGCATCTCGTCGTTTTCTGACTGGCGTTGGAAGAACTT
GATATTCGAGTTCAATGACAATGTTTTCAATGTCGATCATTCTTTCGAGTTTCGTGGTCTGCTCATCTCC
ACTTATGGAAACTGTGAAAGAAAATGTGCTATGTGACATTCGTTGATTGTCGAGAAGTGTTTTTAAAATA
TTTGTGTAAGCAATATAAAGGCTGTTTGATTTGAGTTGAGCTACTGAGAAACTGTAAACAGTTTCCGGTA
AATTATTTATGGTTATATTGTATATGATATTGTCTTCCACTGTTCTTTCAAAGGCCAAGGTCTCCCTTTA
GTGAGGGTTAATTCTCCCTATAGTGAGTCGTATTAGGATCCGGCGCGCCTAGCATAACCCCTTGGGGCCT
CTAAACGGGTCTTGAGGGGTTTTTTGACGCGTCGATTTCGGCCTATTGGTTAAAAAATGAGCTGATTTAA
CAAAAATTTAACGCGAATTTTAACAAAATTCAGGGCGCAAGGGCTGCTAAAGGAAGCGGAACACGTAGAA
AGCCAGTCCGCAGAAACGGTGCTGACCCCGGATGAATGTCAGCTACTGGGCTATCTGGACAAGGGAAAAC
GCAAGCGCAAAGAGAAAGCAGGTAGCTTGCAGTGGGCTTACATGGCGATAGCTAGACTGGGCGGTTTTAT
GGACAGCAAGCGAACCGGAATTGCCAGCTGGGGCGCCCTCTGGTAAGGTTGGGAAGCCCTGCAAAGTAAA
CTGGATGGCTTTCTTGCCGCCAATGATCTGATGGCGCAGGGGATCAAGATCTGATCAAGAGACAGGATGA
GGATCGTTTCGCATGATTGAACAAGATGGATTGCACGCAGGTTCTCCGGCCGCTTGGGTGGAGAGGCTAT
TCGGCTATGACTGGGCACAACAGACAATCGGCTGCTCTGATGCCGCCGTGTTCCGGCTGTCAGCGCAGGG
GCGCCCGGTTCTTTTTGTCAAGACCGACCTGTCCGGTGCCCTGAATGAACTGCAGGACGAGGCAGCGCGG
CTATCGTGGCTGGCCACGACGGGCGTTCCTTGCGCAGCTGTGCTCGACGTTGTCACTGAAGCGGGAAGGG
ACTGGCTGCTATTGGGCGAAGTGCCGGGGCAGGATCTCCTGTCATCCCACCTTGCTCCTGCCGAGAAAGT
ATCCATCATGGCTGATGCAATGCGGCGGCTGCATACGCTTGATCCGGCTACCTGCCCATTCGACCACCAA
GCGAAACATCGCATCGAGCGAGCACGTACTCGGATGGAAGCCGGTCTTGTCGATCAGGATGATCTGGACG
AAGAGCATCAGGGGCTCGCGCCAGCCGAACTGTTCGCCAGGCTCAAGGCGCGCATGCCCGACGGCGAGGA
TCTCGTCGTGACCCATGGCGATGCCTGCTTGCCGAATATCATGGTGGAAAATGGCCGCTTTTCTGGATTC
ATCGACTGTGGCCGGCTGGGTGTGGCGGACCGCTATCAGGACATAGCGTTGGCTACCCGTGATATTGCTG
AAGAGCTTGGCGGCGAATGGGCTGACCGCTTCCTCGTGCTTTACGGTATCGCCGCTCCCGATTCGCAGCG
CATCGCCTTCTATCGCCTTCTTGACGAGTTCTTCTGAATTGAAAAAGGAAGAGTATGAGTATTCAACATT
TCCGTGTCGCCCTTATTCCCTTTTTTGCGGCATTTTGCCTTCCTGTTTTTGCTCACCCAGAAACGCTGGT
GAAAGTAAAAGATGCTGAAGATCAGTTGGGTGCACGAGTGGGTTACATCGAACTGGATCTCAACAGCGGT
AAGATCCTTGAGAGTTTTCGCCCCGAAGAACGTTTTCCAATGATGAGCACTTTTAAAGTTCTGCTATGTG
GCGCGGTATTATCCCGTATTGACGCCGGGCAAGAGCAACTCGGTCGCCGCATACACTATTCTCAGAATGA
CTTGGTTGAGTACTCACCAGTCACAGAAAAGCATCTTACGGATGGCATGACAGTAAGAGAATTATGCAGT
GCTGCCATAACCATGAGTGATAACACTGCGGCCAACTTACTTCTGACAACGATCGGAGGACCGAAGGAGC
TAACCGCTTTTTTGCACAACATGGGGGATCATGTAACTCGCCTTGATCGTTGGGAACCGGAGCTGAATGA
AGCCATACCAAACGACGAGCGTGACACCACGATGCCTGTAGCAATGGCAACAACGTTGCGCAAACTATTA
ACTGGCGAACTACTTACTCTAGCTTCCCGGCAACAATTAATAGACTGGATGGAGGCGGATAAAGTTGCAG
GACCACTTCTGCGCTCGGCCCTTCCGGCTGGCTGGTTTATTGCTGATAAATCTGGAGCCGGTGAGCGTGG
GTCTCGCGGTATCATTGCAGCACTGGGGCCAGATGGTAAGCCCTCCCGTATCGTAGTTATCTACACGACG
GGGAGCCAGGCAACTATGGATGAACGAAATAGACAGATCGCTGAGATAGGTGCCTCACTGATTAAGCATT
GGTAACTGTCAGACCAAGTTTACTCATATATACTTTAGATTGATTTAAAACTTCATTTTTAATTTAAAAG
GATCTAGGTGAAGATCCTTTTTGATAATCTCATGACCAAAATCCCTTAACGTGAGTTTTCGTTCCACTGA
GCGTCAGACCCCGTAGAAAAGATCAA
